Addgene plasmid #77365: PRKACG gRNA (BRDN0001148941)
Purpose: 3rd generation lentiviral gRNA plasmid targeting human PRKACG
Depositing lab: John Doench & David Root. Depositing organization: Broad Institute. Publication: Optimized sgRNA design to maximize activity and minimize off-target effects of CRISPR-Cas9. Doench JG, Fusi N, Sullender M, Hegde M, Vaimberg EW, Donovan KF, Smith I, Tothova Z, Wilen C, Orchard R, Virgin HW, Listgarten J, Root DE. Nat Biotechnol. 2016 Jan 18. doi: 10.1038/nbt.3437. PubMed 26780180.
Backbone
  Vector backbone: lentiGuide-Puro
  Backbone manufacturer: Zhang Lab (Addgene plasmid # 52963)
  Vector type: Mammalian Expression, Lentiviral, CRISPR
  Selectable markers: Puromycin
Growth in bacteria
  Bacterial resistance: Ampicillin, 100 μg/mL
  Growth temperature: 37°C
  Growth strain: DH5alpha
  Copy number: High Copy
Gene/Insert
  Gene/Insert name: PRKACG (alt names: PRKACG; NM_002732.3)
  gRNA/shRNA sequence: GTGAGGCACCAGGAGACCGG
  Species: H. sapiens (human)
  Entrez Gene: PRKACG (a.k.a. BDPLT19, KAPG, PKACg)
  Promoter: hU6
  Cloning method: Unknown
  Sequencing primers: 5′ U6-F; 3′ pS2-R
Terms and licenses: Academic/Nonprofit Terms; Industry Terms: Not Available to Industry
Depositor comments: The gRNA was designed to target the following Genbank reference sequence(s): NM_002732.3. Note that this plasmid does NOT contain Cas9. It should be used in conjunction with lentiCas9-Blast (Addgene #52962) or otherwise with cell lines already expressing Cas9. Browse the full kinome gRNA library at http://www.addgene.org/pooled-library/broadgpp-human-kinome/ or visit http://www.broadinstitute.org/rnai/public/ for detailed protocols and information.
How to cite: PRKACG gRNA (BRDN0001148941) was a gift from John Doench & David Root (Addgene plasmid # 77365 ; http://n2t.net/addgene:77365 ; RRID:Addgene_77365)
