[The description below was written by a language model from this plasmid's Addgene catalogue record and pLannotate feature annotations shown in this document.]
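Description:
PRKACG gRNA (BRDN0001148941) is a third-generation lentiviral guide RNA plasmid built on the lentiGuide-Puro backbone and designed to direct Streptococcus pyogenes Cas9 to the human PRKACG gene, which encodes the gamma catalytic subunit of protein kinase A. The assembled sequence is 8,323 nt. In bacteria it is maintained as a high-copy plasmid through a ColE1/pUC-type origin with ampicillin selection via β-lactamase. An f1 origin, an SV40 origin and poly(A) signal, and remnants of a lac/T7/T3 cloning region are also annotated in the backbone.

The transfer cassette is framed by an RSV promoter fused to a truncated HIV-1 5' LTR, which makes genomic RNA production Tat-independent, and a self-inactivating ΔU3 3' LTR. Between them lie the Ψ packaging signal with a partial gag sequence, the Rev response element for nuclear export of the unspliced viral RNA, and a cPPT/CTS that aids nuclear import of the reverse-transcribed genome. The payload has two expression units. A human U6 RNA polymerase III promoter drives the PRKACG-specific spacer, which sits in the gap upstream of the annotated gRNA scaffold. An EF-1α promoter with its first intron expresses puromycin N-acetyltransferase for selecting transduced mammalian cells, followed by a WPRE to enhance transcript stability and expression.

The plasmid does not encode Cas9, so it is meant to be used alongside a separate Cas9 vector or in cells that already express the nuclease. It corresponds to a guide from a human kinome gRNA collection associated with work on optimized sgRNA design, and is suited to knockout of PRKACG in human cells.
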