Features (pLannotate 1.2.2; 29 found; start..end, strand, type, name):
     14..80      +  CDS            small t antigen (fragment): SV40 (simian virus 40) small t antigen
    106..317     +  promoter       EF-1α core promoter: core promoter for human elongation factor EF-1α
    318..1256    +  intron         EF-1α intron A: intron upstream of the start codon of human EF-1α
   1278..1877    +  CDS            PuroR (fragment): puromycin N-acetyltransferase; pac from Streptomyces; confers resistance to puromycin
   1893..2481    +  misc_feature   WPRE: woodchuck hepatitis virus posttranscriptional regulatory element
   2532..2551    +  misc_feature   cPPT/CTS (fragment): central polypurine tract and central termination sequence of HIV-1
   2553..2786    +  LTR            3' LTR (ΔU3): self-inactivating 3' long terminal repeat (LTR) from HIV-1
   2864..2985    +  polyA_signal   SV40 poly(A) signal: SV40 polyadenylation signal
   3025..3160    +  rep_origin     SV40 ori: SV40 origin of replication
   3181..3199    -  promoter       T7 promoter: promoter for bacteriophage T7 RNA polymerase
   3207..3362    +  CDS            lacZα (fragment): LacZα fragment of β-galactosidase; lacZ fragment
   3367..3795    +  rep_origin     f1 ori (sequence partly withheld): f1 bacteriophage origin of replication; arrow indicates direction of (+) strand synthesis
   3848..3952    +  promoter       AmpR promoter: bla
   3953..4813    +  CDS            AmpR: β-lactamase; bla; confers resistance to ampicillin, carbenicillin, and related antibiotics
   4984..5572    +  rep_origin     ori: high-copy-number ColE1/pMB1/pBR322/pUC origin of replication
   5755..5847    +  CDS            lacI (fragment): lac repressor; lacI; The lac repressor binds to the lac operator to inhibit transcription in E. coli. This inhibition can be relieved by adding lactose or isopropyl-β-D-thiogalactopyranoside (IPTG).
   5860..5881    +  protein_bind   CAP binding site: CAP binding activates transcription in the presence of cAMP. E. coli catabolite activator protein
   5896..5926    +  promoter       lac promoter: promoter for the E. coli lac operon
   5934..5950    +  protein_bind   lac operator: The lac repressor binds to the lac operator to inhibit transcription in E. coli. This inhibition can be relieved by adding lactose or isopropyl-β-D-thiogalactopyranoside (IPTG). lac repressor encoded by lacI
   5995..6013    +  promoter       T3 promoter: promoter for bacteriophage T3 RNA polymerase
   6041..6267    +  promoter       RSV promoter: Rous sarcoma virus enhancer/promoter
   6268..6448    +  LTR            5' LTR (truncated): truncated 5' long terminal repeat (LTR) from HIV-1
   6495..6620    +  misc_feature   HIV-1 Ψ: packaging signal of human immunodeficiency virus type 1
   6604..6967    +  CDS            HIV-1 gag (fragment): gag protein from human immunodeficiency virus 1; gag
   7113..7346    +  misc_feature   RRE: The Rev response element (RRE) of HIV-1 allows for Rev-dependent mRNA export from the nucleus to the cytoplasm.
   7723..7749    +  CDS            Rev (fragment): human immunodeficiency virus 1 (HIV-1) Rev protein; rev; enhances nuclear export of unspliced and incompletely spliced viral mRNAs
   7753..7993    +  promoter       U6 promoter: RNA polymerase III promoter for human U6 snRNA
   8023..8098    +  misc_RNA       gRNA scaffold: guide RNA scaffold for the Streptococcus pyogenes CRISPR/Cas9 system
   8154..8271    +  misc_feature   cPPT/CTS: central polypurine tract and central termination sequence of HIV-1
>Addgene plasmid #77365 | PRKACG gRNA (BRDN0001148941) | addgene full sequence | sequence record 187622 | Addgene Assembled Sequence
CCCGGGTGCAAAGATGGATAAAGTTTTAAACAGAGAGGAATCTTTGCAGCTAATGGACCTTCTAGGTCTT
GAAAGGAGTGGGAATTGGCTCCGGTGCCCGTCAGTGGGCAGAGCGCACATCGCCCACAGTCCCCGAGAAG
TTGGGGGGAGGGGTCGGCAATTGATCCGGTGCCTAGAGAAGGTGGCGCGGGGTAAACTGGGAAAGTGATG
TCGTGTACTGGCTCCGCCTTTTTCCCGAGGGTGGGGGAGAACCGTATATAAGTGCAGTAGTCGCCGTGAA
CGTTCTTTTTCGCAACGGGTTTGCCGCCAGAACACAGGTAAGTGCCGTGTGTGGTTCCCGCGGGCCTGGC
CTCTTTACGGGTTATGGCCCTTGCGTGCCTTGAATTACTTCCACCTGGCTGCAGTACGTGATTCTTGATC
CCGAGCTTCGGGTTGGAAGTGGGTGGGAGAGTTCGAGGCCTTGCGCTTAAGGAGCCCCTTCGCCTCGTGC
TTGAGTTGAGGCCTGGCCTGGGCGCTGGGGCCGCCGCGTGCGAATCTGGTGGCACCTTCGCGCCTGTCTC
GCTGCTTTCGATAAGTCTCTAGCCATTTAAAATTTTTGATGACCTGCTGCGACGCTTTTTTTCTGGCAAG
ATAGTCTTGTAAATGCGGGCCAAGATCTGCACACTGGTATTTCGGTTTTTGGGGCCGCGGGCGGCGACGG
GGCCCGTGCGTCCCAGCGCACATGTTCGGCGAGGCGGGGCCTGCGAGCGCGGCCACCGAGAATCGGACGG
GGGTAGTCTCAAGCTGGCCGGCCTGCTCTGGTGCCTGGCCTCGCGCCGCCGTGTATCGCCCCGCCCTGGG
CGGCAAGGCTGGCCCGGTCGGCACCAGTTGCGTGAGCGGAAAGATGGCCGCTTCCCGGCCCTGCTGCAGG
GAGCTCAAAATGGAGGACGCGGCGCTCGGGAGAGCGGGCGGGTGAGTCACCCACACAAAGGAAAAGGGCC
TTTCCGTCCTCAGCCGTCGCTTCATGTGACTCCACGGAGTACCGGGCGCCGTCCAGGCACCTCGATTAGT
TCTCGAGCTTTTGGAGTACGTCGTCTTTAGGTTGGGGGGAGGGGTTTTATGCGATGGAGTTTCCCCACAC
TGAGTGGGTGGAGACTGAAGTTAGGCCAGCTTGGCACTTGATGTAATTCTCCTTGGAATTTGCCCTTTTT
GAGTTTGGATCTTGGTTCATTCTCAAGCCTCAGACAGTGGTTCAAAGTTTTTTTCTTCCATTTCAGGTGT
CGTGACGTACGGCCACCATGACCGAGTACAAGCCCACGGTGCGCCTCGCCACCCGCGACGACGTCCCCAG
GGCCGTACGCACCCTCGCCGCCGCGTTCGCCGACTACCCCGCCACGCGCCACACCGTCGATCCGGACCGC
CACATCGAGCGGGTCACCGAGCTGCAAGAACTCTTCCTCACGCGCGTCGGGCTCGACATCGGCAAGGTGT
GGGTCGCGGACGACGGCGCCGCCGTGGCGGTCTGGACCACGCCGGAGAGCGTCGAAGCGGGGGCGGTGTT
CGCCGAGATCGGCCCGCGCATGGCCGAGTTGAGCGGTTCCCGGCTGGCCGCGCAGCAACAGATGGAAGGC
CTCCTGGCGCCGCACCGGCCCAAGGAGCCCGCGTGGTTCCTGGCCACCGTCGGAGTCTCGCCCGACCACC
AGGGCAAGGGTCTGGGCAGCGCCGTCGTGCTCCCCGGAGTGGAGGCGGCCGAGCGCGCCGGGGTGCCCGC
CTTCCTGGAGACCTCCGCGCCCCGCAACCTCCCCTTCTACGAGCGGCTCGGCTTCACCGTCACCGCCGAC
GTCGAGGTGCCCGAAGGACCGCGCACCTGGTGCATGACCCGCAAGCCCGGTGCCTGAACGCGTTAAGTCG
ACAATCAACCTCTGGATTACAAAATTTGTGAAAGATTGACTGGTATTCTTAACTATGTTGCTCCTTTTAC
GCTATGTGGATACGCTGCTTTAATGCCTTTGTATCATGCTATTGCTTCCCGTATGGCTTTCATTTTCTCC
TCCTTGTATAAATCCTGGTTGCTGTCTCTTTATGAGGAGTTGTGGCCCGTTGTCAGGCAACGTGGCGTGG
TGTGCACTGTGTTTGCTGACGCAACCCCCACTGGTTGGGGCATTGCCACCACCTGTCAGCTCCTTTCCGG
GACTTTCGCTTTCCCCCTCCCTATTGCCACGGCGGAACTCATCGCCGCCTGCCTTGCCCGCTGCTGGACA
GGGGCTCGGCTGTTGGGCACTGACAATTCCGTGGTGTTGTCGGGGAAATCATCGTCCTTTCCTTGGCTGC
TCGCCTGTGTTGCCACCTGGATTCTGCGCGGGACGTCCTTCTGCTACGTCCCTTCGGCCCTCAATCCAGC
GGACCTTCCTTCCCGCGGCCTGCTGCCGGCTCTGCGGCCTCTTCCGCGTCTTCGCCTTCGCCCTCAGACG
AGTCGGATCTCCCTTTGGGCCGCCTCCCCGCGTCGACTTTAAGACCAATGACTTACAAGGCAGCTGTAGA
TCTTAGCCACTTTTTAAAAGAAAAGGGGGGACTGGAAGGGCTAATTCACTCCCAACGAAGACAAGATCTG
CTTTTTGCTTGTACTGGGTCTCTCTGGTTAGACCAGATCTGAGCCTGGGAGCTCTCTGGCTAACTAGGGA
ACCCACTGCTTAAGCCTCAATAAAGCTTGCCTTGAGTGCTTCAAGTAGTGTGTGCCCGTCTGTTGTGTGA
CTCTGGTAACTAGAGATCCCTCAGACCCTTTTAGTCAGTGTGGAAAATCTCTAGCAGTACGTATAGTAGT
TCATGTCATCTTATTATTCAGTATTTATAACTTGCAAAGAAATGAATATCAGAGAGTGAGAGGAACTTGT
TTATTGCAGCTTATAATGGTTACAAATAAAGCAATAGCATCACAAATTTCACAAATAAAGCATTTTTTTC
ACTGCATTCTAGTTGTGGTTTGTCCAAACTCATCAATGTATCTTATCATGTCTGGCTCTAGCTATCCCGC
CCCTAACTCCGCCCATCCCGCCCCTAACTCCGCCCAGTTCCGCCCATTCTCCGCCCCATGGCTGACTAAT
TTTTTTTATTTATGCAGAGGCCGAGGCCGCCTCGGCCTCTGAGCTATTCCAGAAGTAGTGAGGAGGCTTT
TTTGGAGGCCTAGGGACGTACCCAATTCGCCCTATAGTGAGTCGTATTACGCGCGCTCACTGGCCGTCGT
TTTACAACGTCGTGACTGGGAAAACCCTGGCGTTACCCAACTTAATCGCCTTGCAGCACATCCCCCTTTC
GCCAGCTGGCGTAATAGCGAAGAGGCCCGCACCGATCGCCCTTCCCAACAGTTGCGCAGCCTGAATGGCG
AATGGG
[124 nt withheld, positions 3367-3490]
C
[91 nt withheld, positions 3492-3582]
A
[49 nt withheld, positions 3584-3632]
CCTTTGACGTTGGAGTCCACGTTCTTT
[37 nt withheld, positions 3660-3696]
ACCCTATCTCGGTCTATTCTTTTGATTTATAAGGGATTTTGCCGATTTCGGCCTATTGGTTAAAAAATGA
GCTGATTTAACAAAAATTTAACGCGAATTTTAACAAAATATTAACGCTTACAATTTAGGTGGCACTTTTC
GGGGAAATGTGCGCGGAACCCCTATTTGTTTATTTTTCTAAATACATTCAAATATGTATCCGCTCATGAG
ACAATAACCCTGATAAATGCTTCAATAATATTGAAAAAGGAAGAGTATGAGTATTCAACATTTCCGTGTC
GCCCTTATTCCCTTTTTTGCGGCATTTTGCCTTCCTGTTTTTGCTCACCCAGAAACGCTGGTGAAAGTAA
AAGATGCTGAAGATCAGTTGGGTGCACGAGTGGGTTACATCGAACTGGATCTCAACAGCGGTAAGATCCT
TGAGAGTTTTCGCCCCGAAGAACGTTTTCCAATGATGAGCACTTTTAAAGTTCTGCTATGTGGCGCGGTA
TTATCCCGTATTGACGCCGGGCAAGAGCAACTCGGTCGCCGCATACACTATTCTCAGAATGACTTGGTTG
AGTACTCACCAGTCACAGAAAAGCATCTTACGGATGGCATGACAGTAAGAGAATTATGCAGTGCTGCCAT
AACCATGAGTGATAACACTGCGGCCAACTTACTTCTGACAACGATCGGAGGACCGAAGGAGCTAACCGCT
TTTTTGCACAACATGGGGGATCATGTAACTCGCCTTGATCGTTGGGAACCGGAGCTGAATGAAGCCATAC
CAAACGACGAGCGTGACACCACGATGCCTGTAGCAATGGCAACAACGTTGCGCAAACTATTAACTGGCGA
ACTACTTACTCTAGCTTCCCGGCAACAATTAATAGACTGGATGGAGGCGGATAAAGTTGCAGGACCACTT
CTGCGCTCGGCCCTTCCGGCTGGCTGGTTTATTGCTGATAAATCTGGAGCCGGTGAGCGTGGGTCTCGCG
GTATCATTGCAGCACTGGGGCCAGATGGTAAGCCCTCCCGTATCGTAGTTATCTACACGACGGGGAGTCA
GGCAACTATGGATGAACGAAATAGACAGATCGCTGAGATAGGTGCCTCACTGATTAAGCATTGGTAACTG
TCAGACCAAGTTTACTCATATATACTTTAGATTGATTTAAAACTTCATTTTTAATTTAAAAGGATCTAGG
TGAAGATCCTTTTTGATAATCTCATGACCAAAATCCCTTAACGTGAGTTTTCGTTCCACTGAGCGTCAGA
CCCCGTAGAAAAGATCAAAGGATCTTCTTGAGATCCTTTTTTTCTGCGCGTAATCTGCTGCTTGCAAACA
AAAAAACCACCGCTACCAGCGGTGGTTTGTTTGCCGGATCAAGAGCTACCAACTCTTTTTCCGAAGGTAA
CTGGCTTCAGCAGAGCGCAGATACCAAATACTGTTCTTCTAGTGTAGCCGTAGTTAGGCCACCACTTCAA
GAACTCTGTAGCACCGCCTACATACCTCGCTCTGCTAATCCTGTTACCAGTGGCTGCTGCCAGTGGCGAT
AAGTCGTGTCTTACCGGGTTGGACTCAAGACGATAGTTACCGGATAAGGCGCAGCGGTCGGGCTGAACGG
GGGGTTCGTGCACACAGCCCAGCTTGGAGCGAACGACCTACACCGAACTGAGATACCTACAGCGTGAGCT
ATGAGAAAGCGCCACGCTTCCCGAAGGGAGAAAGGCGGACAGGTATCCGGTAAGCGGCAGGGTCGGAACA
GGAGAGCGCACGAGGGAGCTTCCAGGGGGAAACGCCTGGTATCTTTATAGTCCTGTCGGGTTTCGCCACC
TCTGACTTGAGCGTCGATTTTTGTGATGCTCGTCAGGGGGGCGGAGCCTATGGAAAAACGCCAGCAACGC
GGCCTTTTTACGGTTCCTGGCCTTTTGCTGGCCTTTTGCTCACATGTTCTTTCCTGCGTTATCCCCTGAT
TCTGTGGATAACCGTATTACCGCCTTTGAGTGAGCTGATACCGCTCGCCGCAGCCGAACGACCGAGCGCA
GCGAGTCAGTGAGCGAGGAAGCGGAAGAGCGCCCAATACGCAAACCGCCTCTCCCCGCGCGTTGGCCGAT
TCATTAATGCAGCTGGCACGACAGGTTTCCCGACTGGAAAGCGGGCAGTGAGCGCAACGCAATTAATGTG
AGTTAGCTCACTCATTAGGCACCCCAGGCTTTACACTTTATGCTTCCGGCTCGTATGTTGTGTGGAATTG
TGAGCGGATAACAATTTCACACAGGAAACAGCTATGACCATGATTACGCCAAGCGCGCAATTAACCCTCA
CTAAAGGGAACAAAAGCTGGAGCTGCAAGCTTAATGTAGTCTTATGCAATACTCTTGTAGTCTTGCAACA
TGGTAACGATGAGTTAGCAACATGCCTTACAAGGAGAGAAAAAGCACCGTGCATGCCGATTGGTGGAAGT
AAGGTGGTACGATCGTGCCTTATTAGGAAGGCAACAGACGGGTCTGACATGGATTGGACGAACCACTGAA
TTGCCGCATTGCAGAGATATTGTATTTAAGTGCCTAGCTCGATACATAAACGGGTCTCTCTGGTTAGACC
AGATCTGAGCCTGGGAGCTCTCTGGCTAACTAGGGAACCCACTGCTTAAGCCTCAATAAAGCTTGCCTTG
AGTGCTTCAAGTAGTGTGTGCCCGTCTGTTGTGTGACTCTGGTAACTAGAGATCCCTCAGACCCTTTTAG
TCAGTGTGGAAAATCTCTAGCAGTGGCGCCCGAACAGGGACTTGAAAGCGAAAGGGAAACCAGAGGAGCT
CTCTCGACGCAGGACTCGGCTTGCTGAAGCGCGCACGGCAAGAGGCGAGGGGCGGCGACTGGTGAGTACG
CCAAAAATTTTGACTAGCGGAGGCTAGAAGGAGAGAGATGGGTGCGAGAGCGTCAGTATTAAGCGGGGGA
GAATTAGATCGCGATGGGAAAAAATTCGGTTAAGGCCAGGGGGAAAGAAAAAATATAAATTAAAACATAT
AGTATGGGCAAGCAGGGAGCTAGAACGATTCGCAGTTAATCCTGGCCTGTTAGAAACATCAGAAGGCTGT
AGACAAATACTGGGACAGCTACAACCATCCCTTCAGACAGGATCAGAAGAACTTAGATCATTATATAATA
CAGTAGCAACCCTCTATTGTGTGCATCAAAGGATAGAGATAAAAGACACCAAGGAAGCTTTAGACAAGAT
AGAGGAAGAGCAAAACAAAAGTAAGACCACCGCACAGCAAGCGGCCGCTGATCTTCAGACCTGGAGGAGG
AGATATGAGGGACAATTGGAGAAGTGAATTATATAAATATAAAGTAGTAAAAATTGAACCATTAGGAGTA
GCACCCACCAAGGCAAAGAGAAGAGTGGTGCAGAGAGAAAAAAGAGCAGTGGGAATAGGAGCTTTGTTCC
TTGGGTTCTTGGGAGCAGCAGGAAGCACTATGGGCGCAGCGTCAATGACGCTGACGGTACAGGCCAGACA
ATTATTGTCTGGTATAGTGCAGCAGCAGAACAATTTGCTGAGGGCTATTGAGGCGCAACAGCATCTGTTG
CAACTCACAGTCTGGGGCATCAAGCAGCTCCAGGCAAGAATCCTGGCTGTGGAAAGATACCTAAAGGATC
AACAGCTCCTGGGGATTTGGGGTTGCTCTGGAAAACTCATTTGCACCACTGCTGTGCCTTGGAATGCTAG
TTGGAGTAATAAATCTCTGGAACAGATTTGGAATCACACGACCTGGATGGAGTGGGACAGAGAAATTAAC
AATTACACAAGCTTAATACACTCCTTAATTGAAGAATCGCAAAACCAGCAAGAAAAGAATGAACAAGAAT
TATTGGAATTAGATAAATGGGCAAGTTTGTGGAATTGGTTTAACATAACAAATTGGCTGTGGTATATAAA
ATTATTCATAATGATAGTAGGAGGCTTGGTAGGTTTAAGAATAGTTTTTGCTGTACTTTCTATAGTGAAT
AGAGTTAGGCAGGGATATTCACCATTATCGTTTCAGACCCACCTCCCAACCCCGAGGGGACCCAGAGAGG
GCCTATTTCCCATGATTCCTTCATATTTGCATATACGATACAAGGCTGTTAGAGAGATAATTAGAATTAA
TTTGACTGTAAACACAAAGATATTAGTACAAAATACGTGACGTAGAAAGTAATAATTTCTTGGGTAGTTT
GCAGTTTTAAAATTATGTTTTAAAATGGACTATCATATGCTTACCGTAACTTGAAAGTATTTCGATTTCT
TGGCTTTATATATCTTGTGGAAAGGACGAAACACCGGTGAGGCACCAGGAGACCGGGTTTTAGAGCTAGA
AATAGCAAGTTAAAATAAGGCTAGTCCGTTATCAACTTGAAAAAGTGGCACCGAGTCGGTGCTTTTTTAA
GCTTGGCGTAACTAGATCTTGAGACAAATGGCAGTATTCATCCACAATTTTAAAAGAAAAGGGGGGATTG
GGGGGTACAGTGCAGGGGAAAGAATAGTAGACATAATAGCAACAGACATACAAACTAAAGAATTACAAAA
ACAAATTACAAAAATTCAAAATTTTCGGGTTTATTACAGGGACAGCAGAGATCCACTTTGGCGCCGGCTC
GAGGGGG
