>Addgene plasmid #77365 | PRKACG gRNA (BRDN0001148941) | depositor partial sequence | sequence record 144825 | Target Sequence
GTGAGGCACCAGGAGACCGG
