>Addgene plasmid #77365 | PRKACG gRNA (BRDN0001148941) | addgene partial sequence | sequence record 187621 | hU6-F
AGAAAGTAATAATTTCTTGGGTAGTTTGCAGTTTTAAAATTATGTTTTAAAATGGACTATCATATGCTTA
CCGTAACTTGAAAGTATTTCGATTTCTTGGCTTTATATATCTTGTGGAAAGGACGAAACACCGGTGAGGC
ACCAGGAGACCGGGTTTTAGAGCTAGAAATAGCAAGTTAAAATAAGGCTAGTCCGTTATCAACTTGAAAA
AGTGGCACCGAGTCGGTGCTTTTTTAAGCTTGGCGTAACTAGATCTTGAGACAAATGGCAGTATTCATCC
ACAATTTTAAAAGAAAAGGGGGGATTGGGGGGTACAGTGCAGGGGAAAGAATAGTAGACATAATAGCAAC
AGACATACAAACTAAAGAATTACAAAAACAAATTACAAAAATTCAAAATTTTCGGGTTTATTACAGGGAC
AGCAGAGATCCACTTTGGCGCCGGCTCGAGGGGGCCCGGGTGCAAAGATGGATAAAGTTTTAAACAGAGA
GGAATCTTTGCAGCTAATGGACCTTCTAGGTCTTGAAAGGAGTGGGAATTGGCTCCGGTGCCCGTCAGTG
GGCAGAGCGC
